>Addgene plasmid #106095 | pET28a_TIA1 | addgene full sequence | sequence record 203307 | Addgene NGS Result
TGGCGAATGGG
[124 nt withheld, positions 12-135]
C
[91 nt withheld, positions 137-227]
A
[49 nt withheld, positions 229-277]
CCTTTGACGTTGGAGTCCACGTTCTTT
[37 nt withheld, positions 305-341]
ACCCTATCTCGGTCTATTCTTTTGATTTATAAGGGATTTTGCCGATTTCGGCCTATTGGTTAAAAAATGA
GCTGATTTAACAAAAATTTAACGCGAATTTTAACAAAATATTAACGCTTACAATTTAGGTGGCACTTTTC
GGGGAAATGTGCGCGGAACCCCTATTTGTTTATTTTTCTAAATACATTCAAATATGTATCCGCTCATGAA
TTAATTCTTAGAAAAACTCATCGAGCATCAAATGAAACTGCAATTTATTCATATCAGGATTATCAATACC
ATATTTTTGAAAAAGCCGTTTCTGTAATGAAGGAGAAAACTCACCGAGGCAGTTCCATAGGATGGCAAGA
TCCTGGTATCGGTCTGCGATTCCGACTCGTCCAACATCAATACAACCTATTAATTTCCCCTCGTCAAAAA
TAAGGTTATCAAGTGAGAAATCACCATGAGTGACGACTGAATCCGGTGAGAATGGCAAAAGTTTATGCAT
TTCTTTCCAGACTTGTTCAACAGGCCAGCCATTACGCTCGTCATCAAAATCACTCGCATCAACCAAACCG
TTATTCATTCGTGATTGCGCCTGAGCGAGACGAAATACGCGATCGCTGTTAAAAGGACAATTACAAACAG
GAATCGAATGCAACCGGCGCAGGAACACTGCCAGCGCATCAACAATATTTTCACCTGAATCAGGATATTC
TTCTAATACCTGGAATGCTGTTTTCCCGGGGATCGCAGTGGTGAGTAACCATGCATCATCAGGAGTACGG
ATAAAATGCTTGATGGTCGGAAGAGGCATAAATTCCGTCAGCCAGTTTAGTCTGACCATCTCATCTGTAA
CATCATTGGCAACGCTACCTTTGCCATGTTTCAGAAACAACTCTGGCGCATCGGGCTTCCCATACAATCG
ATAGATTGTCGCACCTGATTGCCCGACATTATCGCGAGCCCATTTATACCCATATAAATCAGCATCCATG
TTGGAATTTAATCGCGGCCTAGAGCAAGACGTTTCCCGTTGAATATGGCTCATAACACCCCTTGTATTAC
TGTTTATGTAAGCAGACAGTTTTATTGTTCATGACCAAAATCCCTTAACGTGAGTTTTCGTTCCACTGAG
CGTCAGACCCCGTAGAAAAGATCAAAGGATCTTCTTGAGATCCTTTTTTTCTGCGCGTAATCTGCTGCTT
GCAAACAAAAAAACCACCGCTACCAGCGGTGGTTTGTTTGCCGGATCAAGAGCTACCAACTCTTTTTCCG
AAGGTAACTGGCTTCAGCAGAGCGCAGATACCAAATACTGTCCTTCTAGTGTAGCCGTAGTTAGGCCACC
ACTTCAAGAACTCTGTAGCACCGCCTACATACCTCGCTCTGCTAATCCTGTTACCAGTGGCTGCTGCCAG
TGGCGATAAGTCGTGTCTTACCGGGTTGGACTCAAGACGATAGTTACCGGATAAGGCGCAGCGGTCGGGC
TGAACGGGGGGTTCGTGCACACAGCCCAGCTTGGAGCGAACGACCTACACCGAACTGAGATACCTACAGC
GTGAGCTATGAGAAAGCGCCACGCTTCCCGAAGGGAGAAAGGCGGACAGGTATCCGGTAAGCGGCAGGGT
CGGAACAGGAGAGCGCACGAGGGAGCTTCCAGGGGGAAACGCCTGGTATCTTTATAGTCCTGTCGGGTTT
CGCCACCTCTGACTTGAGCGTCGATTTTTGTGATGCTCGTCAGGGGGGCGGAGCCTATGGAAAAACGCCA
GCAACGCGGCCTTTTTACGGTTCCTGGCCTTTTGCTGGCCTTTTGCTCACATGTTCTTTCCTGCGTTATC
CCCTGATTCTGTGGATAACCGTATTACCGCCTTTGAGTGAGCTGATACCGCTCGCCGCAGCCGAACGACC
GAGCGCAGCGAGTCAGTGAGCGAGGAAGCGGAAGAGCGCCTGATGCGGTATTTTCTCCTTACGCATCTGT
GCGGTATTTCACACCGCAATGGTGCACTCTCAGTACAATCTGCTCTGATGCCGCATAGTTAAGCCAGTAT
ACACTCCGCTATCGCTACGTGACTGGGTCATGGCTGCGCCCCGACACCCGCCAACACCCGCTGACGCGCC
CTGACGGGCTTGTCTGCTCCCGGCATCCGCTTACAGACAAGCTGTGACCGTCTCCGGGAGCTGCATGTGT
CAGAGGTTTTCACCGTCATCACCGAAACGCGCGAGGCAGCTGCGGTAAAGCTCATCAGCGTGGTCGTGAA
GCGATTCACAGATGTCTGCCTGTTCATCCGCGTCCAGCTCGTTGAGTTTCTCCAGAAGCGTTAATGTCTG
GCTTCTGATAAAGCGGGCCATGTTAAGGGCGGTTTTTTCCTGTTTGGTCACTGATGCCTCCGTGTAAGGG
GGATTTCTGTTCATGGGGGTAATGATACCGATGAAACGAGAGAGGATGCTCACGATACGGGTTACTGATG
ATGAACATGCCCGGTTACTGGAACGTTGTGAGGGTAAACAACTGGCGGTATGGATGCGGCGGGACCAGAG
AAAAATCACTCAGGGTCAATGCCAGCGCTTCGTTAATACAGATGTAGGTGTTCCACAGGGTAGCCAGCAG
CATCCTGCGATGCAGATCCGGAACATAATGGTGCAGGGCGCTGACTTCCGCGTTTCCAGACTTTACGAAA
CACGGAAACCGAAGACCATTCATGTTGTTGCTCAGGTCGCAGACGTTTTGCAGCAGCAGTCGCTTCACGT
TCGCTCGCGTATCGGTGATTCATTCTGCTAACCAGTAAGGCAACCCCGCCAGCCTAGCCGGGTCCTCAAC
GACAGGAGCACGATCATGCGCACCCGTGGGGCCGCCATGCCGGCGATAATGGCCTGCTTCTCGCCGAAAC
GTTTGGTGGCGGGACCAGTGACGAAGGCTTGAGCGAGGGCGTGCAAGATTCCGAATACCGCAAGCGACAG
GCCGATCATCGTCGCGCTCCAGCGAAAGCGGTCCTCGCCGAAAATGACCCAGAGCGCTGCCGGCACCTGT
CCTACGAGTTGCATGATAAAGAAGACAGTCATAAGTGCGGCGACGATAGTCATGCCCCGCGCCCACCGGA
AGGAGCTGACTGGGTTGAAGGCTCTCAAGGGCATCGGTCGAGATCCCGGTGCCTAATGAGTGAGCTAACT
TACATTAATTGCGTTGCGCTCACTGCCCGCTTTCCAGTCGGGAAACCTGTCGTGCCAGCTGCATTAATGA
ATCGGCCAACGCGCGGGGAGAGGCGGTTTGCGTATTGGGCGCCAGGGTGGTTTTTCTTTTCACCAGTGAG
ACGGGCAACAGCTGATTGCCCTTCACCGCCTGGCCCTGAGAGAGTTGCAGCAAGCGGTCCACGCTGGTTT
GCCCCAGCAGGCGAAAATCCTGTTTGATGGTGGTTAACGGCGGGATATAACATGAGCTGTCTTCGGTATC
GTCGTATCCCACTACCGAGATATCCGCACCAACGCGCAGCCCGGACTCGGTAATGGCGCGCATTGCGCCC
AGCGCCATCTGATCGTTGGCAACCAGCATCGCAGTGGGAACGATGCCCTCATTCAGCATTTGCATGGTTT
GTTGAAAACCGGACATGGCACTCCAGTCGCCTTCCCGTTCCGCTATCGGCTGAATTTGATTGCGAGTGAG
ATATTTATGCCAGCCAGCCAGACGCAGACGCGCCGAGACAGAACTTAATGGGCCCGCTAACAGCGCGATT
TGCTGGTGACCCAATGCGACCAGATGCTCCACGCCCAGTCGCGTACCGTCTTCATGGGAGAAAATAATAC
TGTTGATGGGTGTCTGGTCAGAGACATCAAGAAATAACGCCGGAACATTAGTGCAGGCAGCTTCCACAGC
AATGGCATCCTGGTCATCCAGCGGATAGTTAATGATCAGCCCACTGACGCGTTGCGCGAGAAGATTGTGC
ACCGCCGCTTTACAGGCTTCGACGCCGCTTCGTTCTACCATCGACACCACCACGCTGGCACCCAGTTGAT
CGGCGCGAGATTTAATCGCCGCGACAATTTGCGACGGCGCGTGCAGGGCCAGACTGGAGGTGGCAACGCC
AATCAGCAACGACTGTTTGCCCGCCAGTTGTTGTGCCACGCGGTTGGGAATGTAATTCAGCTCCGCCATC
GCCGCTTCCACTTTTTCCCGCGTTTTCGCAGAAACGTGGCTGGCCTGGTTCACCACGCGGGAAACGGTCT
GATAAGAGACACCGGCATACTCTGCGACATCGTATAACGTTACTGGTTTCACATTCACCACCCTGAATTG
ACTCTCTTCCGGGCGCTATCATGCCATACCGCGAAAGGTTTTGCGCCATTCGATGGTGTCCGGGATCTCG
ACGCTCTCCCTTATGCGACTCCTGCATTAGGAAGCAGCCCAGTAGTAGGTTGAGGCCGTTGAGCACCGCC
GCCGCAAGGAATGGTGCATGCAAGGAGATGGCGCCCAACAGTCCCCCGGCCACGGGGCCTGCCACCATAC
CCACGCCGAAACAAGCGCTCATGAGCCCGAAGTGGCGAGCCCGATCTTCCCCATCGGTGATGTCGGCGAT
ATAGGCGCCAGCAACCGCACCTGTGGCGCCGGTGATGCCGGCCACGATGCGTCCGGCGTAGAGGATCGAG
ATCTCGATCCCGCGAAATTAATACGACTCACTATAGGGGAATTGTGAGCGGATAACAATTCCCCTCTAGA
AATAATTTTGTTTAACTTTAAGAAGGAGATATACCATGGGCAGCAGCCATCATCATCATCATCACAGCAG
CGGCCTGGTGCCGCGCGGCAGCCATATGGCTAGCATGACTGGTGGACAGCAAATGGGTCGCGGATCCGAA
TTCGAGCTCCGTCGACCCATGGAGGACGAGATGCCCAAGACTCTATACGTCGGTAACCTTTCCAGAGATG
TGACAGAAGCTCTAATTCTGCAACTCTTTAGCCAGATTGGACCTTGTAAAAACTGCAAAATGATTATGGA
TACAGCTGGAAATGATCCCTATTGTTTTGTGGAGTTTCATGAGCATCGTCATGCAGCTGCAGCATTAGCT
GCTATGAATGGACGGAAGATAATGGGTAAGGAAGTCAAAGTGAATTGGGCAACAACCCCTAGCAGTCAAA
AGAAAGATACAAGCAATCATTTCCATGTCTTTGTTGGTGATCTCAGCCCAGAAATTACAACTGAAGATAT
AAAAGCTGCTTTTGCACCATTTGGAAGAATATCAGATGCCCGAGTGGTAAAAGACATGGCAACAGGAAAG
TCTAAGGGATATGGCTTTGTCTCCTTTTTCAACAAATGGGATGCTGAAAACGCCATTCAACAGATGGGTG
GCCAGTGGCTTGGTGGAAGACAAATCAGAACTAACTGGGCAACCCGAAAGCCTCCCGCTCCAAAGAGTAC
ATATGAGTCAAATACCAAACAGCTATCATATGATGAGGTTGTAAATCAGTCTAGTCCAAGCAACTGTACT
GTATACTGTGGAGGTGTTACTTCTGGGCTAACAGAACAACTAATGCGTCAGACTTTTTCACCATTTGGAC
AAATAATGGAAATTCGAGTCTTTCCAGATAAAGGATATTCATTTGTTCGGTTCAATTCCCATGAAAGTGC
AGCACATGCAATTGTTTCTGTTAATGGTACTACCATTGAAGGTCATGTTGTGAAATGCTATTGGGGCAAA
GAAACTCTTGATATGATAAATCCCGTGCAACAGCAGAATCAAATTGGATATCCCCAACCTTATGGCCAGT
GGGGCCAGTGGTATGGAAATGCACAACAAATTGGCCAGTATATGCCTAATGGTTGGCAAGTTCCTGCATA
TGGAATGTATGGCCAGGCATGGAACCAGCAAGGATTTAATCAGACACAGTCTTCTGCACCATGGATGGGA
CCAAATTATGGAGTGCAACCGCCTCAAGGGCAAAATGGCAGCATGTTGCCCAATCAGCCTTCTGGGTATC
GAGTGGCAGGGTATGAAACCCAGTAAGCGGCCGCACTCGAGCACCACCACCACCACCACTGAGATCCGGC
TGCTAACAAAGCCCGAAAGGAAGCTGAGTTGGCTGCTGCCACCGCTGAGCAATAACTAGCATAACCCCTT
GGGGCCTCTAAACGGGTCTTGAGGGGTTTTTTGCTGAAAGGAGGAACTATATCCGGAT
Features (pLannotate 1.2.2; 22 found; start..end, strand, type, name):
     12..440     +  rep_origin     f1 ori (sequence partly withheld): f1 bacteriophage origin of replication; arrow indicates direction of (+) strand synthesis
    493..550     +  promoter       AmpR promoter (fragment): bla
    559..1374    -  CDS            KanR: aminoglycoside phosphotransferase; aph(3')-Ia; confers resistance to kanamycin in bacteria or G418 (Geneticin®) in eukaryotes
   1496..2084    +  rep_origin     ori: high-copy-number ColE1/pMB1/pBR322/pUC origin of replication
   2270..2409    -  misc_feature   bom: basis of mobility region from pBR322
   2511..2702    -  CDS            rop: Rop protein, which maintains plasmids at low copy number; rop
   2719..3099    +  CDS            YPB1_ECOLX: Protein predicted: Swiss-Prot protein existence level 4. From Escherichia coli.
   3171..3462    -  CDS            TcR (fragment): tetracycline efflux protein; tet; confers resistance to tetracycline
   3477..3498    -  protein_bind   CAP binding site: CAP binding activates transcription in the presence of cAMP. E. coli catabolite activator protein
   3511..4593    -  CDS            lacI: lac repressor; lacI; The lac repressor binds to the lac operator to inhibit transcription in E. coli. This inhibition can be relieved by adding lactose or isopropyl-β-D-thiogalactopyranoside (IPTG).
   4594..4671    -  promoter       lacI promoter: lacI
   4679..4958    -  CDS            TcR (fragment): tetracycline efflux protein; tet; confers resistance to tetracycline
   4980..4998    +  promoter       T7 promoter: promoter for bacteriophage T7 RNA polymerase
   4999..5023    +  protein_bind   lac operator: The lac repressor binds to the lac operator to inhibit transcription in E. coli. This inhibition can be relieved by adding lactose or isopropyl-β-D-thiogalactopyranoside (IPTG). lac repressor encoded by lacI
   5038..5060    +  RBS            RBS: efficient ribosome binding site from bacteriophage T7 gene 10 (Olins and Rangwala, 1989)
   5079..5095    +  CDS            capTEV™ (fragment): composite tag for in vivo biotinylation, TEV protease cleavage, and 6xHis tagging
   5106..5123    +  CDS            thrombin site: thrombin recognition and cleavage site
   5127..5159    +  CDS            T7 tag (gene 10 leader): leader peptide from bacteriophage T7 gene 10 promotes efficient translation in E. coli
   5190..6314    +  CDS            TIA1: TIA1_HUMAN - Experimental evidence at protein level: Swiss-Prot protein existence level 1. Involved in alternative pre-RNA splicing and regulation of mRNA translation by binding to AU-rich elements (AREs) located in mRNA 3' untranslated regions (3' UTRs). Possesses nucleolytic activity against cytotoxic lymphocyte target cells. May be involved in apoptosis. From Homo sapiens (Human).
   6333..6350    +  CDS            9xHis (fragment): 9xHis affinity tag
   6360..6409    +  CDS            SET1 (fragment): solubility-enhancement tag derived from T7 phage gene 10B
   6417..6464    +  terminator     T7 terminator: transcription terminator for bacteriophage T7 RNA polymerase
