[The description below was written by a language model from this plasmid's Addgene catalogue record and pLannotate feature annotations shown in this document.]
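Description:
pET28a_TIA1 is a bacterial expression plasmid of about 6.5 kb that carries the human TIA1 coding sequence in the pET28a backbone, for producing recombinant TIA1 protein in E. coli. It replicates from a ColE1/pBR322-type origin. The bom region and rop gene are also present, and rop normally keeps copy number moderate, although the record lists copy number as unknown. Selection is by kanamycin through an aminoglycoside phosphotransferase gene. An f1 origin is also annotated. The short tetracycline-resistance fragments and a predicted E. coli open reading frame appear to be non-functional pBR322-derived backbone remnants.

The expression cassette follows the standard pET design. A T7 promoter is immediately followed by a lac operator and the strong T7 gene 10 ribosome binding site, and the plasmid's own lacI gene supplies the repressor. Transcription therefore needs a host that provides T7 RNA polymerase, stays repressed until IPTG or lactose is added, and ends at the T7 terminator.

TIA1 is an RNA-binding protein that binds AU-rich elements and is involved in alternative splicing and translational regulation. Here it is fused at its N terminus to a backbone-encoded 6xHis tag, a thrombin cleavage site and the T7 tag. The short "capTEV" fragment in the annotation most likely corresponds to this His stretch. This arrangement allows purification by metal affinity, detection through the T7 epitope, and removal of the His tag by protease cleavage. A second His-tag sequence lies downstream of the insert, but the record lists only N-terminal tags and does not say whether the downstream tag is translated. The restriction sites used for cloning are not recorded.
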