Addgene plasmid #106095: pET28a_TIA1
Purpose: bacterial protein expression of TIA1
Depositing lab: Thomas Tuschl. Depositing organization: Rockefeller University. Publication: The TIA1 RNA-Binding Protein Family Regulates EIF2AK2-Mediated Stress Response and Cell Cycle Progression. Meyer C, Garzia A, Mazzola M, Gerstberger S, Molina H, Tuschl T. Mol Cell. 2018 Feb 15;69(4):622-635.e6. doi: 10.1016/j.molcel.2018.01.011. PubMed 29429924.
Backbone
  Vector backbone: pET28a
  Vector type: Bacterial Expression
Growth in bacteria
  Bacterial resistance: Kanamycin, 50 μg/mL
  Growth temperature: 37°C
  Growth strain: DH5alpha
  Copy number: Unknown
Gene/Insert
  Gene/Insert name: TIA1
  Species: H. sapiens (human)
  Entrez Gene: TIA1 (a.k.a. ALS26, TIA-1, WDM)
  Tag / fusion protein: 6xHIs-thrombin (N terminal on backbone); T7 (N terminal on backbone)
  Cloning method: Restriction Enzyme; 5′ cloning site unknown (unknown if destroyed); 3′ cloning site unknown (unknown if destroyed)
Terms and licenses: Academic/Nonprofit Terms; Industry Terms: Not Available to Industry
How to cite: pET28a_TIA1 was a gift from Thomas Tuschl (Addgene plasmid # 106095 ; http://n2t.net/addgene:106095 ; RRID:Addgene_106095)
